Addgene plasmid #228368: pFB-His-SKP1
Purpose: express human SKP1 in insect cells, such as Trichoplusia ni Hi5
Depositing lab: Ning Zheng. Depositing organization: University of Washington. Publication: Recognition of BACH1 quaternary structure degrons by two F-box proteins under oxidative stress. Cao S, Garcia SF, Shi H, James EI, Kito Y, Shi H, Mao H, Kaisari S, Rona G, Deng S, Goldberg HV, Ponce J, Ueberheide B, Lignitto L, Guttman M, Pagano M, Zheng N. Cell. 2024 Oct 30:S0092-8674(24)01188-7. doi: 10.1016/j.cell.2024.10.012. PubMed 39504958.
Backbone
  Vector backbone: pFB
  Vector type: Insect Expression
Growth in bacteria
  Bacterial resistance: Ampicillin, 100 μg/mL
  Growth temperature: 37°C
  Growth strain: DH5alpha
  Copy number: Unknown
Gene/Insert
  Gene/Insert name: SKP1
  Species: H. sapiens (human)
  Entrez Gene: SKP1 (a.k.a. EMC19, OCP-II, OCP2, SKP1A, TCEB1L, p19A)
  Tag / fusion protein: His
  Cloning method: Ligation Independent Cloning
  Sequencing primers: 5′ aaaacctctacttccaatcG
Terms and licenses: Academic/Nonprofit Terms; Industry Terms: Not Available to Industry
How to cite: pFB-His-SKP1 was a gift from Ning Zheng (Addgene plasmid # 228368 ; http://n2t.net/addgene:228368 ; RRID:Addgene_228368)
