[The description below was written by a language model from this plasmid's Addgene catalogue record and pLannotate feature annotations shown in this document.]
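Description:
pFB-His-SKP1 is a 5,586 nt baculovirus donor (transfer) plasmid built on a pFB (pFastBac-type) backbone for producing human SKP1 in insect cells such as Trichoplusia ni Hi5. In E. coli it replicates from a high-copy ColE1/pUC-type origin and is selected with ampicillin through the bla gene and its own promoter. An f1 origin and a remnant of the pBR322 bom region are also present.

The expression cassette lies between the Tn7R and Tn7L mini-transposon ends, together with a gentamicin acetyltransferase gene driven by the integron Pc promoter. This arrangement lets the whole segment be moved by Tn7 site-specific transposition into a baculovirus shuttle genome (bacmid) in a suitable E. coli host, with gentamicin resistance marking the transposed DNA. The resulting recombinant bacmid is used to generate virus for infecting insect cells. Within the cassette, the very late polyhedrin promoter from Autographa californica nucleopolyhedrovirus drives an N-terminal histidine affinity tag (annotated as a partial match to 8xHis) followed by the SKP1 coding sequence, and an SV40 polyadenylation signal ends the transcript. The insert was placed by ligation-independent cloning. The short gap between tag and gene may contain a linker or cleavage site, but the record does not annotate one.

SKP1 is the adaptor that bridges F-box proteins to CUL1 in SCF ubiquitin ligases, so the plasmid is suited to making His-tagged SKP1 for purification, probably by co-expression with F-box partners for biochemical or structural work. The automated annotation also reports a fragment resembling Arabidopsis SKP1A spanning the sequence origin, downstream of the poly(A) signal and extending toward Tn7L. The catalogue entry does not explain it. The SV40 large T and lacZα "CDS" fragments appear to be incidental matches to backbone sequence.
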