Features (pLannotate 1.2.2; 17 found; start..end, strand, type, name):
    140..305     -  mobile_element Tn7L: mini-Tn7 element (left end of the Tn7 transposon) Tn7
    468..484     +  CDS            lacZα (fragment): LacZα fragment of β-galactosidase; lacZ fragment
    489..943     +  rep_origin     f1 ori (sequence partly withheld): f1 bacteriophage origin of replication; arrow indicates direction of (+) strand synthesis
    969..1073    +  promoter       AmpR promoter: bla
   1074..1934    +  CDS            AmpR: β-lactamase; bla; confers resistance to ampicillin, carbenicillin, and related antibiotics
   2105..2693    +  rep_origin     ori: high-copy-number ColE1/pMB1/pBR322/pUC origin of replication
   2879..2930    -  misc_feature   bom (fragment): basis of mobility region from pBR322
   2998..3222    -  mobile_element Tn7R: mini-Tn7 element (right end of the Tn7 transposon) Tn7
   3289..3822    -  CDS            GmR: gentamycin acetyltransferase; aacC1; confers resistance to gentamycin
   3992..4020    -  promoter       Pc promoter: intI1 (promoter lies within the coding sequence); class 1 integron promoter
   3998..4345    -  CDS            YPR2_ECOLX (fragment): Protein predicted: Swiss-Prot protein existence level 4. From Escherichia coli.
   4368..4459    +  promoter       polyhedrin promoter: polh from Autographa californica; promoter for the baculovirus polyhedrin gene
   4524..4543    +  CDS            8xHis (fragment): 8xHis affinity tag
   4586..5074    +  CDS            SKP1 (sequence withheld): SKP1_HUMAN - Also known as EMC19, OCP2, SKP1A, TCEB1L. Experimental evidence at protein level: Swiss-Prot protein existence level 1. Essential component of the SCF (SKP1-CUL1-F-box protein) ubiquitin ligase complex, which mediates the ubiquitination of proteins involved in cell cycle progression, signal transduction and transcription. In the SCF complex, serves as an adapter that links the F-box protein to CUL1. The functional specificity of the SCF complex depends on the F-box protein as substrate recognition component. SCF(BTRC) and SCF(FBXW11) direct ubiquitination of CTNNB1 and participate
   5069..5224    +  CDS            LT_SV40 (fragment) (sequence partly withheld): Experimental evidence at protein level: Swiss-Prot protein existence level 1. Isoform 17kT antigen targets host RBL2 for degradation and promotes cell proliferation. Transactivates host cyclin A promoter through its J domain. From Simian virus 40 (SV40).
   5250..5384    +  polyA_signal   SV40 poly(A) signal: SV40 polyadenylation signal
   5449..117     +  CDS            SKP1A (fragment) (across the origin): SKP1A_ARATH - Also known as ASK1 From Arabidopsis thaliana (Mouse-ear cress).
>Addgene plasmid #228368 | pFB-His-SKP1 | addgene full sequence | sequence record 451466 | Addgene NGS Result
ACGAGCAAGATCCTCGCCAAGGTGATCGAGTATTGCAAGAGGCACGTCGAGGCTGCTGCCTCTAAGGCCG
AGGCCGTCGAGGGTGCTGCTACCTCCGATGACGATCTTAAGGCCTGGCCTGGGCGGCCTAGGAGATCCGA
ACCAGATAAGTGAAATCTAGTTCCAAACTATTTTGTCATTTTTAATTTTCGTATTAGCTTACGACGCTAC
ACCCAGTTCCCATCTATTTTGTCACTCTTCCCTAAATAATCCTTAAAAACTCCATTTCCACCCCTCCCAG
TTCCCAACTATTTTGTCCGCCCACAGCGGGGCATTTTTCTTCCTGTTATGTTTTTAATCAAACATCCTGC
CAACTCCATGTGACAAACCGTCATCTTCGGCTACTTTTTCTCTGTCACAGAATGAAAATTTTTCTGTCAT
CTCTTCGTTATTAATGTTTGTAATTGACTGAATATCAACGCTTATTTGCAGCCTGAATGGCGAATGGG
[124 nt withheld, positions 489-612]
C
[91 nt withheld, positions 614-704]
A
[49 nt withheld, positions 706-754]
CCTTTGACGTTGGAGTCCACGTTCTT
[37 nt withheld, positions 781-817]
ACCCTATCTCGGTCTATTCTTTTGATTTATAAGGGATTTTGCCGATTTCGGCCTATTGGTTAAAAAATGA
GCTGATTTAACAAAAATTTAACGCGAATTTTAACAAAATATTAACGCTTACAATTTAGGTGGCACTTTTC
GGGGAAATGTGCGCGGAACCCCTATTTGTTTATTTTTCTAAATACATTCAAATATGTATCCGCTCATGAG
ACAATAACCCTGATAAATGCTTCAATAATATTGAAAAAGGAAGAGTATGAGTATTCAACATTTCCGTGTC
GCCCTTATTCCCTTTTTTGCGGCATTTTGCCTTCCTGTTTTTGCTCACCCAGAAACGCTGGTGAAAGTAA
AAGATGCTGAAGATCAGTTGGGTGCACGAGTGGGTTACATCGAACTGGATCTCAACAGCGGTAAGATCCT
TGAGAGTTTTCGCCCCGAAGAACGTTTTCCAATGATGAGCACTTTTAAAGTTCTGCTATGTGGCGCGGTA
TTATCCCGTATTGACGCCGGGCAAGAGCAACTCGGTCGCCGCATACACTATTCTCAGAATGACTTGGTTG
AGTACTCACCAGTCACAGAAAAGCATCTTACGGATGGCATGACAGTAAGAGAATTATGCAGTGCTGCCAT
AACCATGAGTGATAACACTGCGGCCAACTTACTTCTGACAACGATCGGAGGACCGAAGGAGCTAACCGCT
TTTTTGCACAACATGGGGGATCATGTAACTCGCCTTGATCGTTGGGAACCGGAGCTGAATGAAGCCATAC
CAAACGACGAGCGTGACACCACGATGCCTGTAGCAATGGCAACAACGTTGCGCAAACTATTAACTGGCGA
ACTACTTACTCTAGCTTCCCGGCAACAATTAATAGACTGGATGGAGGCGGATAAAGTTGCAGGACCACTT
CTGCGCTCGGCCCTTCCGGCTGGCTGGTTTATTGCTGATAAATCTGGAGCCGGTGAGCGTGGCTCTCGCG
GTATCATTGCAGCACTGGGGCCAGATGGTAAGCCCTCCCGTATCGTAGTTATCTACACGACGGGGAGTCA
GGCAACTATGGATGAACGAAATAGACAGATCGCTGAGATAGGTGCCTCACTGATTAAGCATTGGTAACTG
TCAGACCAAGTTTACTCATATATACTTTAGATTGATTTAAAACTTCATTTTTAATTTAAAAGGATCTAGG
TGAAGATCCTTTTTGATAATCTCATGACCAAAATCCCTTAACGTGAGTTTTCGTTCCACTGAGCGTCAGA
CCCCGTAGAAAAGATCAAAGGATCTTCTTGAGATCCTTTTTTTCTGCGCGTAATCTGCTGCTTGCAAACA
AAAAAACCACCGCTACCAGCGGTGGTTTGTTTGCCGGATCAAGAGCTACCAACTCTTTTTCCGAAGGTAA
CTGGCTTCAGCAGAGCGCAGATACCAAATACTGTTCTTCTAGTGTAGCCGTAGTTAGGCCACCACTTCAA
GAACTCTGTAGCACCGCCTACATACCTCGCTCTGCTAATCCTGTTACCAGTGGCTGCTGCCAGTGGCGAT
AAGTCGTGTCTTACCGGGTTGGACTCAAGACGATAGTTACCGGATAAGGCGCAGCGGTCGGGCTGAACGG
GGGGTTCGTGCACACAGCCCAGCTTGGAGCGAACGACCTACACCGAACTGAGATACCTACAGCGTGAGCT
ATGAGAAAGCGCCACGCTTCCCGAAGGGAGAAAGGCGGACAGGTATCCGGTAAGCGGCAGGGTCGGAACA
GGAGAGCGCACGAGGGAGCTTCCAGGGGGAAACGCCTGGTATCTTTATAGTCCTGTCGGGTTTCGCCACC
TCTGACTTGAGCGTCGATTTTTGTGATGCTCGTCAGGGGGGCGGAGCCTATGGAAAAACGCCAGCAACGC
GGCCTTTTTACGGTTCCTGGCCTTTTGCTGGCCTTTTGCTCACATGTTCTTTCCTGCGTTATCCCCTGAT
TCTGTGGATAACCGTATTACCGCCTTTGAGTGAGCTGATACCGCTCGCCGCAGCCGAACGACCGAGCGCA
GCGAGTCAGTGAGCGAGGAAGCGGAAGAGCGCCTGATGCGGTATTTTCTCCTTACGCATCTGTGCGGTAT
TTCACACCGCATAGACCAGCCGCGTAACCTGGCAAAATCGGTTACGGTTGAGTAATAAATGGATGCCCTG
CGTAAGCGGGTGTGGGCGGACAATAAAGTCTTAAACTGAACAAAATAGATCTAAACTATGACAATAAAGT
CTTAAACTAGACAGAATAGTTGTAAACTGAAATCAGTCCAGTTATGCTGTGAAAAAGCATACTGGACTTT
TGTTATGGCTAAAGCAAACTCTTCATTTTCTGAAGTGCAAATTGCCCGTCGTATTAAAGAGGGGCGTGGC
CAAGGGCATGGTAAAGACTATATTCGCGGCGTTGTGACAATTTACCGAACAACTCCGCGGCCGGGAAGCC
GATCTCGGCTTGAACGAATTGTTAGGTGGCGGTACTTGGGTCGATATCAAAGTGCATCACTTCTTCCCGT
ATGCCCAACTTTGTATAGAGAGCCACTGCGGGATCGTCACCGTAATCTGCTTGCACGTAGATCACATAAG
CACCAAGCGCGTTGGCCTCATGCTTGAGGAGATTGATGAGCGCGGTGGCAATGCCCTGCCTCCGGTGCTC
GCCGGAGACTGCGAGATCATAGATATAGATCTCACTACGCGGCTGCTCAAACTTGGGCAGAACGTAAGCC
GCGAGAGCGCCAACAACCGCTTCTTGGTCGAAGGCAGCAAGCGCGATGAATGTCTTACTACGGAGCAAGT
TCCCGAGGTAATCGGAGTCCGGCTGATGTTGGGAGTAGGTGGCTACGTCTCCGAACTCACGACCGAAAAG
ATCAAGAGCAGCCCGCATGGATTTGACTTGGTCAGGGCCGAGCCTACATGTGCGAATGATGCCCATACTT
GAGCCACCTAACTTTGTTTTAGGGCGACTGCCCTGCTGCGTAACATCGTTGCTGCTCCATAACATCAAAC
ATCGACCCACGGCGTAACGCGCTTGCTGCTTGGATGCCCGAGGCATAGACTGTACAAAAAAACAGTCATA
ACAAGCCATGAAAACCGCCACTGCGCCGTTACCACCGCTGCGTTCGGTCAAGGTTCTGGACCAGTTGCGT
GAGCGCATACGCTACTTGCATTACAGTTTACGAACCGAACAGGCTTATGTCAACTGGGTTCGTGCCTTCA
TCCGTTTCCACGGTGTGCGTCACCCGGCAACCTTGGGCAGCAGCGAAGTCGAGGCATTTCTGTCCTGGCT
GGCGAACGAGCGCAAGGTTTCGCTCTCCACGCATCGTCAGGCATTGGCGGCCTTGCTGTTCTTCTACGGC
AAGGTGCTGTGCACGGATCTGCCCTGGCTTCAGGAGATCGGAAGACCTCGGCCGTCGCGGCGCTTGCCGG
TGGTGCTGACCCCGGATGAAGTGGTTCGCATCCTCGGTTTTCTGGAAGGCGAGCATCGTTTGTTCGCCCA
GGACTCTAGCTATAGTTCTAGTGGTTGGCTACGTACCGGAATATTAATAGATCATGGAGATAATTAAAAT
GATAACCATCTCGCAAATAAATAAGTATTTTACTGTTTTCGTAACAGTTTTGTAATAAAAAAACCTATAA
ATATTCCGGATTATTCATACCGTCCCACCATCGGGCGCGGATCTCGGTCCGAAACCATGTCGTACTACCA
TCACCATCACCATCACGATTACGATATCCCAACGACCGAAAACCTCTACTTCCAATCG
[489 nt withheld, positions 4586-5074]
TGACCGGAGGATGAGTGTGGCCTGCAGTCTCGAGGCATGCGGTACCAAGCTTGTCGAGAAGTACTAGAGG
ATCATAATCAGCCATACCACATTTGTAGAGGTTTTACTTGCTTTAAAAAACCTCCCACACCTCCCCCTGA
ACCTGAAACATAAAATGAATGCAATTGTTGTTGTTAACTTGTTTATTGCAGCTTATAATGGTTACAAATA
AAGCAATAGCATCACAAATTTCACAAATAAAGCATTTTTTTCACTGCATTCTAGTTGTGGTTTGTCCAAA
CTCATCAATGTATCTTATCATGTCTGGATCTGATCACTGCTTGAGTAATCCCACCACTCCTCTCCACTTA
ATTAACCTAGAGGCCGCGCTGGCCTCTGCGAAGAAGATTGTGTTGAAGAGTTCCGATGGTGAATCTTTCG
AGGTTGAGGAGGCGGTGGCTCTCGAGTCACAAACCATAGCGCATATGGTTGAAGACGACTGCGTCGACAA
CGGAGTCCCTCTTCCTAACGTC
